>Addgene plasmid #233359 | pCDNA5/FRT_CMV_NES-Kinprola_JNK-mEGFP | addgene full sequence | sequence record 466639 | Addgene NGS Result
GACGGATCGGGAGATCTCCCGATCCCCTATGGTGCACTCTCAGTACAATCTGCTCTGATGCCGCATAGTT
AAGCCAGTATCTGCTCCCTGCTTGTGTGTTGGAGGTCGCTGAGTAGTGCGCGAGCAAAATTTAAGCTACA
ACAAGGCAAGGCTTGACCGACAATTGCATGAAGAATCTGCTTAGGGTTAGGCGTTTTGCGCTGCTTCGCG
ATGTACGGGCCAGATATACGCGTTGACATTGATTATTGACTAGTTATTAATAGTAATCAATTACGGGGTC
ATTAGTTCATAGCCCATATATGGAGTTCCGCGTTACATAACTTACGGTAAATGGCCCGCCTGGCTGACCG
CCCAACGACCCCCGCCCATTGACGTCAATAATGACGTATGTTCCCATAGTAACGCCAATAGGGACTTTCC
ATTGACGTCAATGGGTGGAGTATTTACGGTAAACTGCCCACTTGGCAGTACATCAAGTGTATCATATGCC
AAGTACGCCCCCTATTGACGTCAATGACGGTAAATGGCCCGCCTGGCATTATGCCCAGTACATGACCTTA
TGGGACTTTCCTACTTGGCAGTACATCTACGTATTAGTCATCGCTATTACCATGGTGATGCGGTTTTGGC
AGTACATCAATGGGCGTGGATAGCGGTTTGACTCACGGGGATTTCCAAGTCTCCACCCCATTGACGTCAA
TGGGAGTTTGTTTTGGCACCAAAATCAACGGGACTTTCCAAAATGTCGTAACAACTCCGCCCCATTGACG
CAAATGGGCGGTAGGCGTGTACGGTGGGAGGTCTATATAAGCAGAGCTCTCTGGCTAACTAGAGAACCCA
CTGCTTACTGGCTTATCGAAATTAATACGACTCACTATAGGGAGACCCAAGCTGGCTAGCGTTTAAACTT
ACCACCATGCTGCAGAACGAGCTTGCTCTTAAGTTGGCTGGACTTGATATTAACAAGACTGGAGGTTCTG
ACGTCGGCCGCAAGCTGATCATCGATCAGAACGTTTTTATCGAGGGTACGCTGCCGATGGGTGTCGTCCG
CCCGCTGACTGAAGTCGAGATGGACCATTACCGCGAGCCGTTCCTGAATCCTGTTGACCGCGAGCCACTG
TGGCGCTTCCCAAACGAGCTGCCAATCGCCGGTGAGCCAGCGAACATCGTCGCGCTGGTCGAAGAATACA
TGGACTGGCTGCACCAGTCCCCTGTCCCGAAGCTGCTGTTCTGGGGCACCCCAGGCGTTCTGATCCCACC
GGCCGAAGCCGCTCGCCTGGCCAAAAGCCTGCCTAACTGCAAGGCTGTGGACATCGGCCCGGGTCTGAAT
CTGCTGCAAGAAGACAACCCGGACCTGATCGGCAGCGAGATCGCGCGCTGGCTGTCTACTCTGGAGATTG
GTGGCACCGGTGGCTCTGGCGGTACCGGTGGCTCTGGCGGTTCTATCGGTACTGGCTTTCCATTCGACCC
CCATTATGTGGAAGTCCTGGGCGAGCGCATGCACTACGTCGATGTTGGTCCGCGCGATGGCACCCCTGTG
CTGTTCCTGCACGGTAACCCGACCTCCTCCTACGTGTGGCGCAACATCATCCCGCATGTTGCACCGACCC
ATCGCTGCATTGCTCCAGACCTGATCGGTATGGGCAAATCCGACAAACCAGACCTGGGTTATTTCTTCGA
CGACCACGTCCGCTTCATGGATGCCTTCATCGAAGCCCTGGGTCTGGAAGAGGTCGTCCTGGTCATTCAC
GACTGGGGCTCCGCTCTGGGTTTCCACTGGGCCAAGCGCAATCCAGAGCGCGTCAAAGGTATTGCATTTA
TGGAGTTCATCCGCCCTATCCCGACCTGGGACGAATGGGCTCCGGGTTCTGATTCGGTTAAGACCCCAGA
GGATGAGGGAAACCCACTGTTAGAGCAGCTTGAGAAGAAACCTCCTCCTCCGCCACCGCCACCACCGCCG
CCGCCGCCACCACCACCTCCTCCGCCTCCTCCACCACCACCGCCACCGCCTCCACCACCTGGCGGCAGCG
CCTGTGACTATCATTTAGGAAACATTTCAAGACTGTCAAATAAGCATTTCCAAATACTACTAGGAGAAGA
CGGTAACCTTTTATTGAATGACATTTCCACTAATGGGACCTGGTTAAATGGGCAAAAAGTCGAGAAGAAC
AGCTATCAGTTACTGTCTCAAGGTGATGAAATAACCGTTGGTGTAGGCGTGGAATCAGATATTTTATCTC
TGGTCATTTTCATAAACGACAAATTTAAGCAGTGCCTCGAGCAGAACAAAGTTGATCGCGGTGGCGGTAT
GCATAAGTTTTCTCAAGAACAGATCGGCGAAAACATTGTGTGCAGGGTCATTTGTACCACGGGTCAAATT
CCCATCCGAGATTTGTCAGCTGATATTTCACAAGTGCTTAAGGAAAAACGATCCATAAAGAAAGTTTGGA
CATTTGGTAGAAACCCAGGTTCTGCCAAGGAGACCTTCCAGGCCTTCCGCAGCGGAGGTTCTATGGTGAG
CAAGGGCGAGGAGCTGTTCACCGGGGTGGTGCCCATCCTGGTCGAGCTGGACGGCGACGTAAACGGCCAC
AAGTTCAGCGTGTCCGGCGAGGGCGAGGGCGATGCCACCTACGGCAAGCTGACCCTGAAGTTCATCTGCA
CCACCGGCAAGCTGCCCGTGCCCTGGCCCACCCTCGTGACCACCCTGACCTACGGCGTGCAGTGCTTCAG
CCGCTACCCCGACCACATGAAGCAGCACGACTTCTTCAAGTCCGCCATGCCCGAAGGCTACGTCCAGGAG
CGCACCATCTTCTTCAAGGACGACGGCAACTACAAGACCCGCGCCGAGGTGAAGTTCGAGGGCGACACCC
TGGTGAACCGCATCGAGCTGAAGGGCATCGACTTCAAGGAGGACGGCAACATCCTGGGGCACAAGCTGGA
GTACAACTACAACAGCCACAACGTCTATATCATGGCCGACAAGCAGAAGAACGGCATCAAGGTGAACTTC
AAGATCCGCCACAACATCGAGGACGGCAGCGTGCAGCTCGCCGACCACTACCAGCAGAACACCCCCATCG
GCGACGGCCCCGTGCTGCTGCCCGACAACCACTACCTGAGCACCCAGTCCAAACTGAGCAAAGACCCCAA
CGAGAAGCGCGATCACATGGTCCTGCTGGAGTTCGTGACCGCCGCCGGGATCACTCTCGGCATGGACGAG
CTGTACAAGTAATCTAGAGGGCCCGTTTAAACCCGCTGATCAGCCTCGACTGTGCCTTCTAGTTGCCAGC
CATCTGTTGTTTGCCCCTCCCCCGTGCCTTCCTTTACCCTGGAAGGTGCCACTCCCACTGTCCTTTCCTA
ATAAAATGAGGAAATTGCATCGCATTGTCTGAGTAGGTGTCATTCTATTCTGGGGGGTGGGGTGGGGCAG
GACAGCAAGGGGGAGGATTGGGAAGACAATAGCAGGCATGCTGGGGATGCGGTGGGCTCTATGGCTTCTG
AGGCGGAAAGAACCAGCTGGGGCTCTAGGGGGTATCCCC
[124 nt withheld, positions 3540-3663]
C
[91 nt withheld, positions 3665-3755]
AGGGTGATGGTTCACGTACCTAGAAGTTCCTATTCCGAAGTTCCTATTCTCTAGAAAGTATAGGAACTTC
CTTGGCCAAAAAGCCTGAACTCACCGCGACGTCTGTCGAGAAGTTTCTGATCGAAAAGTTCGACAGCGTC
TCCGACCTGATGCAGCTCTCGGAGGGCGAAGAATCTCGTGCTTTCAGCTTCGATGTAGGAGGGCGTGGAT
ATGTCCTGCGGGTAAATAGCTGCGCCGATGGTTTCTACAAAGATCGTTATGTTTATCGGCACTTTGCATC
GGCCGCGCTCCCGATTCCGGAAGTGCTTGACATTGGGGAATTCAGCGAGAGCCTGACCTATTGCATCTCC
CGCCGTGCACAGGGTGTCACGTTGCAAGACCTGCCTGAAACCGAACTGCCCGCTGTTCTGCAGCCGGTCG
CGGAGGCCATGGATGCGATCGCTGCGGCCGATCTTAGCCAGACGAGCGGGTTCGGCCCATTCGGACCGCA
AGGAATCGGTCAATACACTACATGGCGTGATTTCATATGCGCGATTGCTGATCCCCATGTGTATCACTGG
CAAACTGTGATGGACGACACCGTCAGTGCGTCCGTCGCGCAGGCTCTCGATGAGCTGATGCTTTGGGCCG
AGGACTGCCCCGAAGTCCGGCACCTCGTGCACGCGGATTTCGGCTCCAACAATGTCCTGACGGACAATGG
CCGCATAACAGCGGTCATTGACTGGAGCGAGGCGATGTTCGGGGATTCCCAATACGAGGTCGCCAACATC
TTCTTCTGGAGGCCGTGGTTGGCTTGTATGGAGCAGCAGACGCGCTACTTCGAGCGGAGGCATCCGGAGC
TTGCAGGATCGCCGCGGCTCCGGGCGTATATGCTCCGCATTGGTCTTGACCAACTCTATCAGAGCTTGGT
TGACGGCAATTTCGATGATGCAGCTTGGGCGCAGGGTCGATGCGACGCAATCGTCCGATCCGGAGCCGGG
ACTGTCGGGCGTACACAAATCGCCCGCAGAAGCGCGGCCGTCTGGACCGATGGCTGTGTAGAAGTACTCG
CCGATAGTGGAAACCGACGCCCCAGCACTCGTCCGAGGGCAAAGGAATAGCACGTACTACGAGATTTCGA
TTCCACCGCCGCCTTCTATGAAAGGTTGGGCTTCGGAATCGTTTTCCGGGACGCCGGCTGGATGATCCTC
CAGCGCGGGGATCTCATGCTGGAGTTCTTCGCCCACCCCAACTTGTTTATTGCAGCTTATAATGGTTACA
AATAAAGCAATAGCATCACAAATTTCACAAATAAAGCATTTTTTTCACTGCATTCTAGTTGTGGTTTGTC
CAAACTCATCAATGTATCTTATCATGTCTGTATACCGTCGACCTCTAGCTAGAGCTTGGCGTAATCATGG
TCATAGCTGTTTCCTGTGTGAAATTGTTATCCGCTCACAATTCCACACAACATACGAGCCGGAAGCATAA
AGTGTAAAGCCTGGGGTGCCTAATGAGTGAGCTAACTCACATTAATTGCGTTGCGCTCACTGCCCGCTTT
CCAGTCGGGAAACCTGTCGTGCCAGCTGCATTAATGAATCGGCCAACGCGCGGGGAGAGGCGGTTTGCGT
ATTGGGCGCTCTTCCGCTTCCTCGCTCACTGACTCGCTGCGCTCGGTCGTTCGGCTGCGGCGAGCGGTAT
CAGCTCACTCAAAGGCGGTAATACGGTTATCCACAGAATCAGGGGATAACGCAGGAAAGAACATGTGAGC
AAAAGGCCAGCAAAAGGCCAGGAACCGTAAAAAGGCCGCGTTGCTGGCGTTTTTCCATAGGCTCCGCCCC
CCCTGACGAGCATCACAAAAATCGACGCTCAAGTCAGAGGTGGCGAAACCCGACAGGACTATAAAGATAC
CAGGCGTTTCCCCCTGGAAGCTCCCTCGTGCGCTCTCCTGTTCCGACCCTGCCGCTTACCGGATACCTGT
CCGCCTTTCTCCCTTCGGGAAGCGTGGCGCTTTCTCATAGCTCACGCTGTAGGTATCTCAGTTCGGTGTA
GGTCGTTCGCTCCAAGCTGGGCTGTGTGCACGAACCCCCCGTTCAGCCCGACCGCTGCGCCTTATCCGGT
AACTATCGTCTTGAGTCCAACCCGGTAAGACACGACTTATCGCCACTGGCAGCAGCCACTGGTAACAGGA
TTAGCAGAGCGAGGTATGTAGGCGGTGCTACAGAGTTCTTGAAGTGGTGGCCTAACTACGGCTACACTAG
AAGAACAGTATTTGGTATCTGCGCTCTGCTGAAGCCAGTTACCTTCGGAAAAAGAGTTGGTAGCTCTTGA
TCCGGCAAACAAACCACCGCTGGTAGCGGTGGTTTTTTTGTTTGCAAGCAGCAGATTACGCGCAGAAAAA
AAGGATCTCAAGAAGATCCTTTGATCTTTTCTACGGGGTCTGACGCTCAGTGGAACGAAAACTCACGTTA
AGGGATTTTGGTCATGAGATTATCAAAAAGGATCTTCACCTAGATCCTTTTAAATTAAAAATGAAGTTTT
AAATCAATCTAAAGTATATATGAGTAAACTTGGTCTGACAGTTACCAATGCTTAATCAGTGAGGCACCTA
TCTCAGCGATCTGTCTATTTCGTTCATCCATAGTTGCCTGACTCCCCGTCGTGTAGATAACTACGATACG
GGAGGGCTTACCATCTGGCCCCAGTGCTGCAATGATACCGCGAGACCCACGCTCACCGGCTCCAGATTTA
TCAGCAATAAACCAGCCAGCCGGAAGGGCCGAGCGCAGAAGTGGTCCTGCAACTTTATCCGCCTCCATCC
AGTCTATTAATTGTTGCCGGGAAGCTAGAGTAAGTAGTTCGCCAGTTAATAGTTTGCGCAACGTTGTTGC
CATTGCTACAGGCATCGTGGTGTCACGCTCGTCGTTTGGTATGGCTTCATTCAGCTCCGGTTCCCAACGA
TCAAGGCGAGTTACATGATCCCCTATGTTGTGCAAAAAAGCGGTTAGCTCCTTCGGTCCTCCGATCGTTG
TCAGAAGTAAGTTGGCCGCAGTGTTATCACTCATGGTTATGGCAGCACTGCATAATTCTCTTACTGTCAT
GCCATCCGTAAGATGCTTTTCTGTGACTGGTGAGTACTCAACCAAGTCATTCTGAGAATAGTGTATGCGG
CGACCGAGTTGCTCTTGCCCGGCGTCAATACGGGATAATACCGCGCCACATAGCAGAACTTTAAAAGTGC
TCATCATTGGAAAACGTTCTTCGGGGCGAAAACTCTCAAGGATCTTACCGCTGTTGAGATCCAGTTCGAT
GTAACCCACTCGTGCACCCAACTGATCTTCAGCATCTTTTACTTTCACCAGCGTTTCTGGGTGAGCAAAA
ACAGGAAGGCAAAATGCCGCAAAAAAGGGAATAAGGGCGACACGGAAATGTTGAATACTCATACTCTTCC
TTTTTCAATATTATTGAAGCATTTATCAGGGTTATTGTCTCATGAGCGGATACATATTTGAATGTATTTA
GAAAAATAAACAAATAGGGGTTCCGCGCACATTTCCCCGAAAAGTGCCACCTGACGTC
Features (pLannotate 1.2.2; 25 found; start..end, strand, type, name):
     28..80      -  misc_feature   bom (fragment): basis of mobility region from pBR322
    235..614     +  enhancer       CMV enhancer: human cytomegalovirus immediate early enhancer
    615..818     +  promoter       CMV promoter: human cytomegalovirus (CMV) immediate early promoter
    814..847     +  LTR            5' LTR (truncated) (fragment): truncated 5' long terminal repeat (LTR) from HIV-1
    863..881     +  promoter       T7 promoter: promoter for bacteriophage T7 RNA polymerase
    980..1399    +  CDS            HaloTag® (fragment): modified bacterial dehalogenase that forms covalent bonds with chloroalkane derivatives
   1445..1858    +  CDS            HaloTag® (fragment): modified bacterial dehalogenase that forms covalent bonds with chloroalkane derivatives
   1868..1930    +  CDS            JDP2 (fragment): JDP2_HUMAN - Experimental evidence at protein level: Swiss-Prot protein existence level 1. Component of the AP-1 transcription factor that represses transactivation mediated by the Jun family of proteins. Involved in a variety of transcriptional responses associated with AP-1 such as UV- induced apoptosis, cell differentiation, tumorigenesis and antitumogeneris. Can also function as a repressor by recruiting histone deacetylase 3/HDAC3 to the promoter region of JUN. May control transcription via direct regulation of the modification of histones and the assembly of chromatin. From Homo sapiens
   2030..2299    +  CDS            RAD53 (fragment): RAD53_YEAST - Also known as MEC2, SAD1, SPK1. Experimental evidence at protein level: Swiss-Prot protein existence level 1. Controls S-phase checkpoint as well as G1 and G2 DNA damage checkpoints. Phosphorylates proteins on serine, threonine, and tyrosine. Prevents entry into anaphase and mitotic exit after DNA damage via regulation of the Polo kinase CDC5. Seems to be involved in the phosphorylation of RPH1. From Saccharomyces cerevisiae (strain ATCC 204508 / S288c) (Baker's yeast).
   2315..2467    +  CDS            RAD53 (fragment): RAD53_YEAST - Also known as MEC2, SAD1, SPK1. Experimental evidence at protein level: Swiss-Prot protein existence level 1. Controls S-phase checkpoint as well as G1 and G2 DNA damage checkpoints. Phosphorylates proteins on serine, threonine, and tyrosine. Prevents entry into anaphase and mitotic exit after DNA damage via regulation of the Polo kinase CDC5. Seems to be involved in the phosphorylation of RPH1. From Saccharomyces cerevisiae (strain ATCC 204508 / S288c) (Baker's yeast).
   2513..3229    +  CDS            mEGFP: mEGFP is a basic (constitutively fluorescent) green fluorescent protein published in 2002, derived from Aequorea victoria. It has moderate acid sensitivity.
   3270..3494    +  polyA_signal   bGH poly(A) signal: bovine growth hormone polyadenylation signal
   3498..3519    +  promoter       SV40 promoter (fragment): SV40 enhancer and early promoter
   3540..3773    +  rep_origin     f1 ori (fragment) (sequence partly withheld): f1 bacteriophage origin of replication; arrow indicates direction of (+) strand synthesis
   3778..3825    +  protein_bind   FRT: FLP-mediated recombination occurs in the 8-bp core sequence TCTAGAAA (Turan and Bode, 2011). FLP recombinase from the Saccharomyces cerevisiae 2μ plasmid
   3833..4855    +  CDS            HygR: aminoglycoside phosphotransferase from E. coli; aph(4)-Ia; confers resistance to hygromycin
   4865..4990    +  CDS            ble (fragment): BLE_KLEPN - Experimental evidence at protein level: Swiss-Prot protein existence level 1. Binding protein with a strong affinity to the bleomycin family of antibiotics. Binds to CL990; an antimitotic-antibiotic compound. From Klebsiella pneumoniae.
   4985..5106    +  polyA_signal   SV40 poly(A) signal: SV40 polyadenylation signal
   5179..5195    -  protein_bind   lac operator: The lac repressor binds to the lac operator to inhibit transcription in E. coli. This inhibition can be relieved by adding lactose or isopropyl-β-D-thiogalactopyranoside (IPTG). lac repressor encoded by lacI
   5203..5233    -  promoter       lac promoter: promoter for the E. coli lac operon
   5248..5269    -  protein_bind   CAP binding site: CAP binding activates transcription in the presence of cAMP. E. coli catabolite activator protein
   5282..5374    -  CDS            lacI (fragment): lac repressor; lacI; The lac repressor binds to the lac operator to inhibit transcription in E. coli. This inhibition can be relieved by adding lactose or isopropyl-β-D-thiogalactopyranoside (IPTG).
   5557..6146    -  rep_origin     ori: high-copy-number ColE1/pMB1/pBR322/pUC origin of replication
   6317..7177    -  CDS            AmpR: β-lactamase; bla; confers resistance to ampicillin, carbenicillin, and related antibiotics
   7178..7282    -  promoter       AmpR promoter: bla
