[The description below was written by a language model from this plasmid's Addgene catalogue record and pLannotate feature annotations shown in this document.]
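Description:
pCDNA5/FRT_CMV_NES-Kinprola_JNK-mEGFP is a mammalian expression plasmid of about 7.3 kb built on the pcDNA5/FRT backbone. It is propagated in E. coli through a high-copy ColE1/pUC-type origin and selected with ampicillin (AmpR under its own bla promoter). The backbone also carries a single FRT site placed directly upstream of a hygromycin resistance coding sequence followed by an SV40 poly(A) signal. No full promoter is annotated in front of HygR. This is the usual design for FLP recombinase-mediated integration into a host cell line with a matching genomic FRT landing site, where recombination allows hygromycin selection of isogenic stable cell lines. The plasmid can equally be used for transient transfection.

The 2.3 kb synthetic insert, assembled by Gibson cloning, is driven by the CMV enhancer/promoter and terminated by the bGH poly(A) signal; a T7 promoter lies just upstream of the coding region. It encodes Kinprola_JNK with an N-terminal nuclear export signal, which should restrict the protein to the cytoplasm, and a C-terminal mEGFP, which reports expression level and localisation. The feature table shows two separate HaloTag fragments, suggesting a split or rearranged HaloTag. These are followed by a short segment matching human JDP2, probably a JNK substrate sequence, and by two fragments matching yeast RAD53, which may supply a phospho-binding domain, though the record does not define these roles. The associated publication concerns molecular recording of cellular protein kinase activity by chemical labelling. This fits a design in which JNK activity controls HaloTag labelling by chloroalkane ligands, leaving a lasting mark of kinase activity. Small annotated hits such as the HIV-1 LTR, ble and lacI fragments are probably backbone remnants or annotation artefacts.
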