Addgene plasmid #233359: pCDNA5/FRT_CMV_NES-Kinprola_JNK-mEGFP
Depositing lab: Kai Johnsson. Publication: Molecular recording of cellular protein kinase activity with chemical labeling. Sun DE, Ng SW, Zheng Y, Xie S, Schwan N, Breuer P, Hoffmann DC, Michel J, Azorin DD, Boonekamp KE, Winkler F, Wick W, Boutros M, Li Y, Johnsson K. Nat Chem Biol. 2025 Jul 10. doi: 10.1038/s41589-025-01949-6. PubMed 40640555.
Backbone
  Vector backbone: pcDNA5/FRT
  Backbone size w/o insert (bp): 4999
  Vector type: Mammalian Expression
  Selectable markers: Hygromycin
Growth in bacteria
  Bacterial resistance: Ampicillin, 100 μg/mL
  Growth temperature: 37°C
  Growth strain: DH5alpha
  Copy number: High Copy
Gene/Insert
  Gene/Insert name: NES-Kinprola_JNK-mEGFP
  Species: Synthetic
  Insert size (bp): 2313
  Promoter: CMV
  Tag / fusion protein: NES (N terminal on insert); mEGFP (C terminal on insert)
  Cloning method: Gibson Cloning
Depositor comments: Please visit https://doi.org/10.1101/2024.09.11.611894 for bioRxiv preprint.
How to cite: pCDNA5/FRT_CMV_NES-Kinprola_JNK-mEGFP was a gift from Kai Johnsson (Addgene plasmid # 233359 ; http://n2t.net/addgene:233359 ; RRID:Addgene_233359)
